Addgene plasmid #124673: OVA-miSFIT-2xPerfect
Purpose: Tuning expression of cytosolic Ovalbumin coupled to EGFP
Depositing lab: Tudor Fulga. Depositing organization: University of Oxford. Publication: Precise tuning of gene expression levels in mammalian cells. Michaels YS, Barnkob MB, Barbosa H, Baeumler TA, Thompson MK, Andre V, Colin-York H, Fritzsche M, Gileadi U, Sheppard HM, Knapp DJHF, Milne TA, Cerundolo V, Fulga TA. Nat Commun. 2019 Feb 18;10(1):818. doi: 10.1038/s41467-019-08777-y. PubMed 30778069.
Backbone
  Vector backbone: AB.pCCL.sin.cPPT.GFP.miR-17-3p.sensor.PGK.dNGFR.WPRE
  Backbone manufacturer: Addgene: 85866
  Vector type: Mammalian Expression
Growth in bacteria
  Bacterial resistance: Ampicillin, 100 μg/mL
  Growth temperature: 37°C
  Growth strain: NEB Stable
  Copy number: Unknown
Gene/Insert
  Gene/Insert name: Cyto-Ovalbumin
  Species: G. gallus (chicken)
  Mutation: Truncated OVA for cytoplasmic expression
  Promoter: minimal CMV
  Cloning method: Restriction Enzyme; 5′ cloning site Unknown (unknown if destroyed)
Terms and licenses: Academic/Nonprofit Terms; Industry Terms: Not Available to Industry
Depositor comments: Bi-directional expression vector driving OVA-T2A-EGFP under control of a miR-17 MRE with NGFR as an internal control
How to cite: OVA-miSFIT-2xPerfect was a gift from Tudor Fulga (Addgene plasmid # 124673 ; http://n2t.net/addgene:124673 ; RRID:Addgene_124673)
