[The description below was written by a language model from this plasmid's Addgene catalogue record and pLannotate feature annotations shown in this document.]
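Description:
OVA-miSFIT-2xPerfect is a third-generation, self-inactivating HIV-1 lentiviral transfer plasmid built on the pCCL.sin.cPPT bidirectional miR-17 sensor backbone, catalogued as a mammalian expression vector. It is propagated in E. coli through a high-copy ColE1/pUC origin with ampicillin selection, and also carries an f1 origin and an SV40 origin. The viral genome is transcribed from a chimeric CMV enhancer/promoter fused to a truncated 5' LTR. It contains the Ψ packaging signal with a partial gag fragment, the RRE, the cPPT/CTS and a ΔU3 3' LTR, so integrated proviruses lack LTR promoter activity.

The payload is a bidirectional expression unit. A human PGK promoter drives a truncated NGFR (dNGFR) followed by the WPRE. On the opposite strand, an adjacent minimal CMV promoter drives a truncated chicken ovalbumin that remains in the cytoplasm, linked to EGFP and ending at an SV40 poly(A) signal. The depositor describes the linker as a T2A peptide, which would yield separate OVA and EGFP proteins from one transcript; it is not annotated in the feature table. The OVA-T2A-EGFP transcript is placed under control of a miR-17 microRNA response element, which is likewise unannotated. The name suggests two perfectly complementary sites, though the record does not state this explicitly.

Endogenous miR-17 repression sets the level of ovalbumin antigen and EGFP, while NGFR, which is not under miRNA control, serves as an internal reference for normalisation. The plasmid belongs to a set for tuning expression of cytosolic ovalbumin in mammalian cells.
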