Features (pLannotate 1.2.2; 36 found; start..end, strand, type, name):
      1..589     -  rep_origin     ori: high-copy-number ColE1/pMB1/pBR322/pUC origin of replication
    760..1620    -  CDS            AmpR: β-lactamase; bla; confers resistance to ampicillin, carbenicillin, and related antibiotics
   1621..1725    -  promoter       AmpR promoter: bla
   1778..2206    -  rep_origin     f1 ori (sequence partly withheld): f1 bacteriophage origin of replication; arrow indicates direction of (+) strand synthesis
   2211..2366    -  CDS            lacZα (fragment): LacZα fragment of β-galactosidase; lacZ fragment
   2374..2392    +  promoter       T7 promoter: promoter for bacteriophage T7 RNA polymerase
   2413..2548    -  rep_origin     SV40 ori: SV40 origin of replication
   2588..2709    -  polyA_signal   SV40 poly(A) signal: SV40 polyadenylation signal
   2781..3014    -  LTR            3' LTR (ΔU3): self-inactivating 3' long terminal repeat (LTR) from HIV-1
   3016..3084    -  CDS            nef (fragment): NEF_HV1Z2 - Experimental evidence at protein level: Swiss-Prot protein existence level 1. Extracellular Nef protein targets CD4(+) T-lymphocytes for apoptosis by interacting with CXCR4 surface receptors. From Human immunodeficiency virus type 1 group M subtype D (isolate Z2/CDC-Z34) (HIV-1).
   3101..3689    -  misc_feature   WPRE: woodchuck hepatitis virus posttranscriptional regulatory element
   3703..3721    -  misc_feature   MCS (fragment): pUC18/19 multiple cloning site
   3724..4551    -  CDS            NGFR (fragment): TNR16_HUMAN - Also known as TNFRSF16. Experimental evidence at protein level: Swiss-Prot protein existence level 1. Low affinity receptor which can bind to NGF, BDNF, NTF3, and NTF4. Forms a heterodimeric receptor with SORCS2 that binds the precursor forms of NGF, BDNF and NTF3 with high affinity, and has much lower affinity for mature NGF and BDNF (PubMed:24908487). Plays an important role in differentiation and survival of specific neuronal populations during development (By similarity). Can mediate cell survival as well as cell death of neural cells. Plays a role in the inactivation of RHOA
   4666..4690    -  misc_feature   MCS (fragment): pBluescript multiple cloning site
   4693..5203    -  promoter       hPGK promoter: human phosphoglycerate kinase 1 promoter
   5206..5229    +  misc_feature   MCS (fragment): pBluescript multiple cloning site
   5231..5269    +  promoter       minimal CMV promoter: human cytomegalovirus (CMV) immediate early promoter
   5361..6374    +  CDS            ovalbumin (fragment): chicken ovalbumin
   6444..7157    +  CDS            EGFP: EGFP is a basic (constitutively fluorescent) green fluorescent protein published in 1996, derived from Aequorea victoria. It is reported to be a rapidly-maturing weak dimer with moderate acid sensitivity.
   7264..7283    +  misc_feature   MCS (fragment): pBluescript multiple cloning site
   7311..7445    -  polyA_signal   SV40 poly(A) signal: SV40 polyadenylation signal
   7468..7552    -  CDS            large T antigen (fragment): large T antigen from SV40 (simian virus 40)
   7582..7699    -  misc_feature   cPPT/CTS: central polypurine tract and central termination sequence of HIV-1
   7718..7818    -  CDS            Rev (fragment): human immunodeficiency virus 1 (HIV-1) Rev protein; rev; enhances nuclear export of unspliced and incompletely spliced viral mRNAs
   8195..8428    -  misc_feature   RRE: The Rev response element (RRE) of HIV-1 allows for Rev-dependent mRNA export from the nucleus to the cytoplasm.
   8574..8937    -  CDS            HIV-1 gag (fragment): gag protein from human immunodeficiency virus 1; gag
   8921..9046    -  misc_feature   HIV-1 Ψ: packaging signal of human immunodeficiency virus type 1
   9093..9273    -  LTR            5' LTR (truncated): truncated 5' long terminal repeat (LTR) from HIV-1
   9288..9491    -  promoter       CMV promoter: human cytomegalovirus (CMV) immediate early promoter
   9492..9871    -  enhancer       CMV enhancer: human cytomegalovirus immediate early enhancer
   9972..9990    -  promoter       T3 promoter: promoter for bacteriophage T3 RNA polymerase
  10035..10051   -  protein_bind   lac operator: The lac repressor binds to the lac operator to inhibit transcription in E. coli. This inhibition can be relieved by adding lactose or isopropyl-β-D-thiogalactopyranoside (IPTG). lac repressor encoded by lacI
  10059..10089   -  promoter       lac promoter: promoter for the E. coli lac operon
  10104..10125   -  protein_bind   CAP binding site: CAP binding activates transcription in the presence of cAMP. E. coli catabolite activator protein
  10138..10230   -  CDS            lacI (fragment): lac repressor; lacI; The lac repressor binds to the lac operator to inhibit transcription in E. coli. This inhibition can be relieved by adding lactose or isopropyl-β-D-thiogalactopyranoside (IPTG).
  10232..10365   -  rep_origin     RSF ori (fragment): Plasmids containing the RSF 1030 origin of replication can be propagated in E. coli cells that contain additional plasmids with compatible origins.
>Addgene plasmid #124673 | OVA-miSFIT-2xPerfect | addgene full sequence | sequence record 243878 | Addgene NGS Result
TTTCCATAGGCTCCGCCCCCCTGACGAGCATCACAAAAATCGACGCTCAAGTCAGAGGTGGCGAAACCCG
ACAGGACTATAAAGATACCAGGCGTTTCCCCCTGGAAGCTCCCTCGTGCGCTCTCCTGTTCCGACCCTGC
CGCTTACCGGATACCTGTCCGCCTTTCTCCCTTCGGGAAGCGTGGCGCTTTCTCATAGCTCACGCTGTAG
GTATCTCAGTTCGGTGTAGGTCGTTCGCTCCAAGCTGGGCTGTGTGCACGAACCCCCCGTTCAGCCCGAC
CGCTGCGCCTTATCCGGTAACTATCGTCTTGAGTCCAACCCGGTAAGACACGACTTATCGCCACTGGCAG
CAGCCACTGGTAACAGGATTAGCAGAGCGAGGTATGTAGGCGGTGCTACAGAGTTCTTGAAGTGGTGGCC
TAACTACGGCTACACTAGAAGAACAGTATTTGGTATCTGCGCTCTGCTGAAGCCAGTTACCTTCGGAAAA
AGAGTTGGTAGCTCTTGATCCGGCAAACAAACCACCGCTGGTAGCGGTGGTTTTTTTGTTTGCAAGCAGC
AGATTACGCGCAGAAAAAAAGGATCTCAAGAAGATCCTTTGATCTTTTCTACGGGGTCTGACGCTCAGTG
GAACGAAAACTCACGTTAAGGGATTTTGGTCATGAGATTATCAAAAAGGATCTTCACCTAGATCCTTTTA
AATTAAAAATGAAGTTTTAAATCAATCTAAAGTATATATGAGTAAACTTGGTCTGACAGTTACCAATGCT
TAATCAGTGAGGCACCTATCTCAGCGATCTGTCTATTTCGTTCATCCATAGTTGCCTGACTCCCCGTCGT
GTAGATAACTACGATACGGGAGGGCTTACCATCTGGCCCCAGTGCTGCAATGATACCGCGAGACCCACGC
TCACCGGCTCCAGATTTATCAGCAATAAACCAGCCAGCCGGAAGGGCCGAGCGCAGAAGTGGTCCTGCAA
CTTTATCCGCCTCCATCCAGTCTATTAATTGTTGCCGGGAAGCTAGAGTAAGTAGTTCGCCAGTTAATAG
TTTGCGCAACGTTGTTGCCATTGCTACAGGCATCGTGGTGTCACGCTCGTCGTTTGGTATGGCTTCATTC
AGCTCCGGTTCCCAACGATCAAGGCGAGTTACATGATCCCCCATGTTGTGCAAAAAAGCGGTTAGCTCCT
TCGGTCCTCCGATCGTTGTCAGAAGTAAGTTGGCCGCAGTGTTATCACTCATGGTTATGGCAGCACTGCA
TAATTCTCTTACTGTCATGCCATCCGTAAGATGCTTTTCTGTGACTGGTGAGTACTCAACCAAGTCATTC
TGAGAATAGTGTATGCGGCGACCGAGTTGCTCTTGCCCGGCGTCAATACGGGATAATACCGCGCCACATA
GCAGAACTTTAAAAGTGCTCATCATTGGAAAACGTTCTTCGGGGCGAAAACTCTCAAGGATCTTACCGCT
GTTGAGATCCAGTTCGATGTAACCCACTCGTGCACCCAACTGATCTTCAGCATCTTTTACTTTCACCAGC
GTTTCTGGGTGAGCAAAAACAGGAAGGCAAAATGCCGCAAAAAAGGGAATAAGGGCGACACGGAAATGTT
GAATACTCATACTCTTCCTTTTTCAATATTATTGAAGCATTTATCAGGGTTATTGTCTCATGAGCGGATA
CATATTTGAATGTATTTAGAAAAATAAACAAATAGGGGTTCCGCGCACATTTCCCCGAAAAGTGCCACCT
AAATTGTAAGCGTTAATATTTTGTTAAAATTCGCGTTAAATTTTTGTTAAATCAGCTCATTTTTTAACCA
ATAGGCCGAAATCGGCAAAATCCCTTATAAATCAAAAGAATAGACCGAGATAGGGT
[37 nt withheld, positions 1877-1913]
AAAGAACGTGGACTCCAACGTCAAAGG
[49 nt withheld, positions 1941-1989]
T
[91 nt withheld, positions 1991-2081]
G
[124 nt withheld, positions 2083-2206]
CCCATTCGCCATTCAGGCTGCGCAACTGTTGGGAAGGGCGATCGGTGCGGGCCTCTTCGCTATTACGCCA
GCTGGCGAAAGGGGGATGTGCTGCAAGGCGATTAAGTTGGGTAACGCCAGGGTTTTCCCAGTCACGACGT
TGTAAAACGACGGCCAGTGAGCGCGCGTAATACGACTCACTATAGGGCGAATTGGGTACGTCCCTAGGCC
TCCAAAAAAGCCTCCTCACTACTTCTGGAATAGCTCAGAGGCCGAGGCGGCCTCGGCCTCTGCATAAATA
AAAAAAATTAGTCAGCCATGGGGCGGAGAATGGGCGGAACTGGGCGGAGTTAGGGGCGGGATGGGCGGAG
TTAGGGGCGGGATAGCTAGAGCCAGACATGATAAGATACATTGATGAGTTTGGACAAACCACAACTAGAA
TGCAGTGAAAAAAATGCTTTATTTGTGAAATTTGTGATGCTATTGCTTTATTTGTAACCATTATAAGCTG
CAATAAACAAGTTCCTCTCACTCTCTGATATTCATTTCTTTGCAAGTTATAAATACTGAATAATAAGATG
ACATGAACTACTACTGCTAGAGATTTTCCACACTGACTAAAAGGGTCTGAGGGATCTCTAGTTACCAGAG
TCACACAACAGACGGGCACACACTACTTGAAGCACTCAAGGCAAGCTTTATTGAGGCTTAAGCAGTGGGT
TCCCTAGTTAGCCAGAGAGCTCCCAGGCTCAGATCTGGTCTAACCAGAGAGACCCAGTACAAGCAAAAAG
CAGATCTTGTCTTCGTTGGGAGTGAATTAGCCCTTCCAGTCCCCCCTTTTCTTTTAAAAAGTGGCTAAGA
TCTACAGCTGCCTTGTAAGTCATTGGTCTTAAAGGTACCGAGCTCGAATTCCAGGCGGGGAGGCGGCCCA
AAGGGAGATCCGACTCGTCTGAGGGCGAAGGCGAAGACGCGGAAGAGGCCGCAGAGCCGGCAGCAGGCCG
CGGGAAGGAAGGTCCGCTGGATTGAGGGCCGAAGGGACGTAGCAGAAGGACGTCCCGCGCAGAATCCAGG
TGGCAACACAGGCGAGCAGCCATGGAAAGGACGTCAGCTTCCCCGACAACACCACGGAATTGTCAGTGCC
CAACAGCCGAGCCCCTGTCCAGCAGCGGGCAAGGCAGGCGGCGATGAGTTCCGCCGTGGCAATAGGGAGG
GGGAAAGCGAAAGTCCCGGAAAGGAGCTGACAGGTGGTGGCAATGCCCCAACCAGTGGGGGTTGCGTCAG
CAAACACAGTGCACACCACGCCACGTTGCCTGACAACGGGCCACAACTCCTCATAAAGAGACAGCAACCA
GGATTTATACAAGGAGGAGAAAATGAAAGCCATACGGGAAGCAATAGCATGATACAAAGGCATTAAAGCA
GCGTATCCACATAGCGTAAAAGGAGCAACATAGTTAAGAATACCAGTCAATCTTTCACAAATTTTGTAAT
CCAGAGGTTGATTGTCGACTCTAGACTCGACTCTAGAGGATCCCCCTGTTCCACCTCTTGAAGGCTATGT
AGGCCACAAGGCCCACAACCACAGCAGCCAGGATGGAGCAATAGACAGGGATGAGGTTGTCGGTGGTGCC
TCGGGTCACCACGGGCTGGGAGCTGCCCATCACTGTGGTCACCACACCTGCCACCGTGCTGGCTATGAGG
TCTTGTTCTGGAGGTGCCTCAGGCTCCTGGGTGCTGGGGGCTGTGCTGTCCGAGCCCTCTGGGGGTGTGG
ACCGTGTAATCCAACGGCCAGGGATCTCCTCGCACTCGGCGTCGGCCCAGCGTGTGCACTCGCGGAGCTG
GCGCTCGGTGTCCTCGCACACGGTGCAGGGCAGGCACGGGTCCACGTGGTTGGCCTCGTCGGAATACGTG
CCGTCGGGGCACTCCTCGCACACGGTGTTCTGCTTGTCCTGGCAGGAGAACACGAGGCCCGAGCCCGCCT
CGCACACGCGGCACGCCTCGCAGCGCCCAGTCGTCTCATCCTGGTAGTAGCCGTAGGCGCAGCGGCACAC
GGCGTCGTCGGCCTCCACGCACGGCGCCGACATGCTCTGGAGCCCCACGCACTCGGTGCACGGCTTGCAC
GGCTCGGTCGCGCTCACCACGTCGGAGAACGTCACGCTGTCCAGGCAGGGCTCACACACGGTCTGGTTGG
CTCCACAAGGCTGGGCCACACCCTCGCCCAGGTTGCAGGCTTTGCAGCACTCACCGCTGTGTGTGTACAG
GCCTGTGGGGCATGCCTCCTTGGCACCTCCAAGGGACACCCCCAGAAGCAGCAACAGCAGCAGGCGCGGC
CCGTCCATGGCGCGGCCGGTGGCACCTGCCCCCATCGCCCGCCTCCCGCGGCAGCGCTCGACTTCCAGCT
CGGTCCGCTTTGCGGACTGATGGGGCTGCGCTGCGCTGCGCTCCAGCGCCCCCCCTGCCCGCCGGAGCTG
GCCGCGGCCCGAATTCCTGCAGCCCGGGGGATCCCCCTGGGGAGAGAGGTCGGTGATTCGGTCAACGAGG
GAGCCGACTGCCGACGTGCGCTCCGGAGGCTTGCAGAATGCGGAACACCGCGCGGGCAGGAACAGGGCCC
ACACTACCGCCCCACACCCCGCCTCCCGCACCGCCCCTTCCCGGCCGCTGCTCTCGGCGCGCCCTGCTGA
GCAGCCGCTATTGGCCACAGCCCATCGCGGTCGGCGCGCTGCCATTGCTCCCTGGCGCTGTCCGTCTGCG
AGGGTACTAGTGAGACGTGCGGCTTCCGTTTGTCACGTCCGGCACGCCGCGAACCGCAAGGAACCTTCCC
GACTTAGGGGCGGAGCAGGAAGCGTCGCCGGGGGGCCCACAAGGGTAGCGGCGAAGATCCGGGTGACGCT
GCGAACGGACGTGAAGAATGTGCGAGACCCAGGGTCGGCGCCGCTGCGTTTCCCGGAACCACGCCCAGAG
CAGCCGCGTCCCTGCGCAAACCCAGGGCTGCCTTGGAAAAGGCGCAACCCCAACCCCGTGGAATTCGATA
TCAAGCTTCTCGAGGGTAGGCGTGTACGGTGGGAGGCCTATATAAGCAGAGCTCGTTTAGTGAACCGTCA
GATCGCCTGGAGACGCCATCCACGCTGTTTTGACCTCCATAGAAGACACCGGAGCTCCTGCAGGTGCCGC
CATGAGCACCAGGACACAAATAAATAAGGTTGTTCGCTTTGATAAACTTCCAGGATTCGGAGACAGTATT
GAAGCTCAGTGTGGCACATCTGTAAACGTTCACTCTTCACTTAGAGACATCCTCAACCAAATCACCAAAC
CAAATGATGTTTATTCGTTCAGCCTTGCCAGTAGACTTTATGCTGAAGAGAGATACCCAATCCTGCCAGA
ATACTTGCAGTGTGTGAAGGAACTGTATAGAGGAGGCTTGGAACCTATCAACTTTCAAACAGCTGCAGAT
CAAGCCAGAGAGCTCATCAATTCCTGGGTAGAAAGTCAGACAAATGGAATTATCAGAAATGTCCTTCAGC
CAAGCTCCGTGGATTCTCAAACTGCAATGGTTCTGGTTAATGCCATTGTCTTCAAAGGACTGTGGGAGAA
AGCATTTAAGGATGAAGACACACAAGCAATGCCTTTCAGAGTGACTGAGCAAGAAAGCAAACCTGTGCAG
ATGATGTACCAGATTGGTTTATTTAGAGTGGCATCAATGGCTTCTGAGAAAATGAAGATCCTGGAGCTTC
CATTTGCCAGTGGGACAATGAGCATGTTGGTGCTGTTGCCTGATGAAGTCTCAGGCCTTGAGCAGCTTGA
GAGTATAATCAACTTTGAAAAACTGACTGAATGGACCAGTTCTAATGTTATGGAAGAGAGGAAGATCAAA
GTGTACTTACCTCGCATGAAGATGGAGGAAAAATACAACCTCACATCTGTCTTAATGGCTATGGGCATTA
CTGACGTGTTTAGCTCTTCAGCCAATCTGTCTGGCATCTCCTCAGCAGAGAGCCTGAAGATATCTCAAGC
TGTCCATGCAGCACATGCAGAAATCAATGAAGCAGGCAGAGAGGTGGTAGGGTCAGCAGAGGCTGGAGTG
GATGCTGCAAGCGTCTCTGAAGAATTTAGGGCTGACCATCCATTCCTCTTCTGTATCAAGCACATCGCAA
CCAACGCCGTTCTCTTCTTTGGCAGATGTGTTTCCCCTGAATTCGGCAGTGGAGAGGGCAGAGGAAGTCT
GCTAACATGCGGTGACGTCGAGGAGAATCCTGGCCCAGTGAGCAAGGGCGAGGAGCTGTTCACCGGGGTG
GTGCCCATCCTGGTCGAGCTGGACGGCGACGTAAACGGCCACAAGTTCAGCGTGTCCGGCGAGGGCGAGG
GCGATGCCACCTACGGCAAGCTGACCCTGAAGTTCATCTGCACCACCGGCAAGCTGCCCGTGCCCTGGCC
CACCCTCGTGACCACCCTGACCTACGGCGTGCAGTGCTTCAGCCGCTACCCCGACCACATGAAGCAGCAC
GACTTCTTCAAGTCCGCCATGCCCGAAGGCTACGTCCAGGAGCGCACCATCTTCTTCAAGGACGACGGCA
ACTACAAGACCCGCGCCGAGGTGAAGTTCGAGGGCGACACCCTGGTGAACCGCATCGAGCTGAAGGGCAT
CGACTTCAAGGAGGACGGCAACATCCTGGGGCACAAGCTGGAGTACAACTACAACAGCCACAACGTCTAT
ATCATGGCCGACAAGCAGAAGAACGGCATCAAGGTGAACTTCAAGATCCGCCACAACATCGAGGACGGCA
GCGTGCAGCTCGCCGACCACTACCAGCAGAACACCCCCATCGGCGACGGCCCCGTGCTGCTGCCCGACAA
CCACTACCTGAGCACCCAGTCCGCCCTGAGCAAAGACCCCAACGAGAAGCGCGATCACATGGTCCTGCTG
GAGTTCGTGACCGCCGCCGGGATCACTCTCGGCATGGACGAGCTGTACAAGGAATTCTAACTAGAGCTCG
CACGTGAGTGCTAGCCTACCTGCACTGTAAGCACTTTGTATCTACCTGCACTGTAAGCACTTTGACCGGT
ACTAGCTTAGTCATGCACCGGGCTGCAGGAATTCGATGACAGGCGCAGCTTCCGAGGGATTTGAGATCCA
GACATGATAAGATACATTGATGAGTTTGGACAAACCAAAACTAGAATGCAGTGAAAAAAATGCCTTATTT
GTGAAATTTGTGATGCTATTGCCTTATTTGTAACCATTATAAGCTGCAATAAACAAGTTAACAACAACAA
TTGCATTCATTTTATGTTTCAGGTTCAGGGGGAGGTGTGGGAGGTTTTTTAAAGCAAGTAAAACCTCTAC
AAATGTGGTATGGCTGATTATGATCAGATCTCTCGAGGCTAGTCTCGTGATCGATAAAATTTTGAATTTT
TGTAATTTGTTTTTGTAATTCTTTAGTTTGTATGTCTGTTGCTATTATGTCTACTATTCTTTCCCCTGCA
CTGTACCCCCCAATCCCCCCTTTTCTTTTAAAAGTTAACCGATACCGTCGAGATCCGTTCACTAATCGAA
TGGATCTGTCTCTGTCTCTCTCTCCACCTTCTTCTTCTATTCCTTCGGGCCTGTCGGGTCCCCTCGGGGT
TGGGAGGTGGGTCTGAAACGATAATGGTGAATATCCCTGCCTAACTCTATTCACTATAGAAAGTACAGCA
AAAACTATTCTTAAACCTACCAAGCCTCCTACTATCATTATGAATAATTTTATATACCACAGCCAATTTG
TTATGTTAAACCAATTCCACAAACTTGCCCATTTATCTAATTCCAATAATTCTTGTTCATTCTTTTCTTG
CTGGTTTTGCGATTCTTCAATTAAGGAGTGTATTAAGCTTGTGTAATTGTTAATTTCTCTGTCCCACTCC
ATCCAGGTCGTGTGATTCCAAATCTGTTCCAGAGATTTATTACTCCAACTAGCATTCCAAGGCACAGCAG
TGGTGCAAATGAGTTTTCCAGAGCAACCCCAAATCCCCAGGAGCTGTTGATCCTTTAGGTATCTTTCCAC
AGCCAGGATTCTTGCCTGGAGCTGCTTGATGCCCCAGACTGTGAGTTGCAACAGATGCTGTTGCGCCTCA
ATAGCCCTCAGCAAATTGTTCTGCTGCTGCACTATACCAGACAATAATTGTCTGGCCTGTACCGTCAGCG
TCATTGACGCTGCGCCCATAGTGCTTCCTGCTGCTCCCAAGAACCCAAGGAACAAAGCTCCTATTCCCAC
TGCTCTTTTTTCTCTCTGCACCACTCTTCTCTTTGCCTTGGTGGGTGCTACTCCTAATGGTTCAATTTTT
ACTACTTTATATTTATATAATTCACTTCTCCAATTGTCCCTCATATCTCCTCCTCCAGGTCTGAAGATCA
GCGGCCGCTTGCTGTGCGGTGGTCTTACTTTTGTTTTGCTCTTCCTCTATCTTGTCTAAAGCTTCCTTGG
TGTCTTTTATCTCTATCCTTTGATGCACACAATAGAGGGTTGCTACTGTATTATATAATGATCTAAGTTC
TTCTGATCCTGTCTGAAGGGATGGTTGTAGCTGTCCCAGTATTTGTCTACAGCCTTCTGATGTTTCTAAC
AGGCCAGGATTAACTGCGAATCGTTCTAGCTCCCTGCTTGCCCATACTATATGTTTTAATTTATATTTTT
TCTTTCCCCCTGGCCTTAACCGAATTTTTTCCCATCGCGATCTAATTCTCCCCCGCTTAATACTGACGCT
CTCGCACCCATCTCTCTCCTTCTAGCCTCCGCTAGTCAAAATTTTTGGCGTACTCACCAGTCGCCGCCCC
TCGCCTCTTGCCGTGCGCGCTTCAGCAAGCCGAGTCCTGCGTCGAGAGAGCTCCTCTGGTTTCCCTTTCG
CTTTCAAGTCCCTGTTCGGGCGCCACTGCTAGAGATTTTCCACACTGACTAAAAGGGTCTGAGGGATCTC
TAGTTACCAGAGTCACACAACAGACGGGCACACACTACTTGAAGCACTCAAGGCAAGCTTTATTGAGGCT
TAAGCAGTGGGTTCCCTAGTTAGCCAGAGAGCTCCCAGGCTCAGATCTGGTCTAACCAGAGAGACCCCGG
TTCACTAAACGAGCTCTGCTTATATAGACCTCCCACCGTACACGCCTACCGCCCATTTGCGTCAATGGGG
CGGAGTTGTTACGACATTTTGGAAAGTCCCGTTGATTTTGGTGCCAAAACAAACTCCCATTGACGTCAAT
GGGGTGGAGACTTGGAAATCCCCGTGAGTCAAACCGCTATCCACGCCCATTGATGTACTGCCAAAACCGC
ATCACCATGGTAATAGCGATGACTAATACGTAGATGTACTGCCAAGTAGGAAAGTCCCATAAGGTCATGT
ACTGGGCATAATGCCAGGCGGGCCATTTACCGTCATTGACGTCAATAGGGGGCGTACTTGGCATATGATA
CACTTGATGTACTGCCAAGTGGGCAGTTTACCGTAAATACTCCACCCATTGACGTCAATGGAAAGTCCCT
ATTGGCGTTACTATGGGAACATACGTCATTATTGACGTCAATGGGCGGGGGTCGTTGGGCGGTCAGCCAG
GCGGGCCATTTACCGTAAGTTATGTAACGCGGAACTCCATATATGGGCTATGAACTAATGACCCCGTAAT
TGATTACTATTAATAACTAGTCAATAATCAATGTCAACATGGCGGTAATGTTGGACATGAGCCAATATAA
ATGTACATATTATGATATGGATACAACGTATGCAATGGCCAAGCTTGCAGCTCCAGCTTTTGTTCCCTTT
AGTGAGGGTTAATTGCGCGCTTGGCGTAATCATGGTCATAGCTGTTTCCTGTGTGAAATTGTTATCCGCT
CACAATTCCACACAACATACGAGCCGGAAGCATAAAGTGTAAAGCCTGGGGTGCCTAATGAGTGAGCTAA
CTCACATTAATTGCGTTGCGCTCACTGCCCGCTTTCCAGTCGGGAAACCTGTCGTGCCAGCTGCATTAAT
GAATCGGCCAACGCGCGGGGAGAGGCGGTTTGCGTATTGGGCGCTCTTCCGCTTCCTCGCTCACTGACTC
GCTGCGCTCGGTCGTTCGGCTGCGGCGAGCGGTATCAGCTCACTCAAAGGCGGTAATACGGTTATCCACA
GAATCAGGGGATAACGCAGGAAAGAACATGTGAGCAAAAGGCCAGCAAAAGGCCAGGAACCGTAAAAAGG
CCGCGTTGCTGGCGTT
