>Addgene plasmid #124673 | OVA-miSFIT-2xPerfect | depositor partial sequence | sequence record 238160 | miSFIT site
CCGGCAAGCTGCCCGTGCCCTGGCCCACCCTCGTGACCACCCTGACCTACGGCGTGCAGTGCTTCAGCCG
CTACCCCGACCACATGAAGCAGCACGACTTCTTCAAGTCCGCCATGCCCGAAGGCTACGTCCAGGAGCGC
ACCATCTTCTTCAAGGACGACGGCAACTACAAGACCCGCGCCGAGGTGAAGTTCGAGGGCGACACCCTGG
TGAACCGCATCGAGCTGAAGGGCATCGACTTCAAGGAGGACGGCAACATCCTGGGGCACAAGCTGGAGTA
CAACTACAACAGCCACAACGTCTATATCATGGCCGACAAGCAGAAGAACGGCATCAAGGTGAACTTCAAG
ATCCGCCACAACATCGAGGACGGCAGCGTGCAGCTCGCCGACCACTACCAGCAGAACACCCCCATCGGCG
ACGGCCCCGTGCTGCTGCCCGACAACCACTACCTGAGCACCCAGTCCGCCCTGAGCAAAGACCCCAACGA
GAAGCGCGATCACATGGTCCTGCTGGAGTTCGTGACCGCCGCCGGGATCACTCTCGGCATGGACGAGCTG
TACAAGGAATTCTAACTAGAGCTCGCACGTGAGTGCTAGCCTACCTGCACTGTAAGCACTTTGTATCTAC
CTGCACTGTAAGCACTTTGACCGGTACTAGCTTAGTCATGCACCGGGC
